Addgene plasmid #114925: AT3G47580 L8_pECIA14
Purpose: Prey vector AT3G47580 L8_pECIA14 should be used with bait vector AT3G47580 L8_pECIA2.
Depositing lab: Youssef Belkhadir. Depositing organization: Gregor Mendel Institute of Molecular Plant Biology. Publication: An extracellular network of Arabidopsis leucine-rich repeat receptor kinases. Smakowska-Luzan E, Mott GA, Parys K, Stegmann M, Howton TC, Layeghifard M, Neuhold J, Lehner A, Kong J, Grunwald K, Weinberger N, Satbhai SB, Mayer D, Busch W, Madalinski M, Stolt-Bergner P, Provart NJ, Mukhtar MS, Zipfel C, Desveaux D, Guttman DS, Belkhadir Y. Nature. 2018 Jan 18;553(7688):342-346. doi: 10.1038/nature25184. Epub 2018 Jan 10. PubMed 29320478.
Backbone
  Vector backbone: pECIA14
  Backbone manufacturer: Chris Garcia (Addgene plasmid # 47051)
  Vector type: Insect Expression
Growth in bacteria
  Bacterial resistance: Ampicillin, 100 μg/mL
  Growth temperature: 37°C
  Growth strain: DH5alpha
  Copy number: High Copy
Gene/Insert
  Gene/Insert name: AT3G47580
  Species: A. thaliana (mustard weed)
  Entrez Gene: AT3G47580 (a.k.a. AT3G47580)
  Promoter: Metallothionein (Copper-Inducible)
  Cloning method: Ligation Independent Cloning
Terms and licenses: Academic/Nonprofit Terms; Industry Terms: Not Available to Industry
Depositor comments: Plasmid for secreted expression in Drosophila cell culture by induction via CuSO4. Insert is an extracellular domain of indicated LRR-RK, C-terminally tagged with Pentameric rat COMP helix, Alkaline Phosphatase (human, placental), Flag, and hexahistidine tags. Insert Protein Sequence: TDETDRQALLEFKSQVSEGKRDVLSSWNNSFPLCNWKWVTCGRKHKRVTHLNLGGLQLGGIVSPSIGNVSFLISLDLSDNAFGGIIPREVGNLFRLEHLYMAFNSLEGGIPATLSNCSRLLNLDLYSNPLRQGVPSELGSLTKLVILDLGRNNLKGKLPRSLGNLTSLKSLGFTDNNIEGEVPDELARLSQMVGLGLSMNKFFGVFPPAIYNLSALEDLFLFGSGFSGSLKPDFGNLLPNIRELNLGENDLVGAIPTTLSNISTLQKFGINKNMMTGGIYPNFGKVPSLQYLDLSENPLGSYTFGDLEFIDSLTNCTHLQLLSVGYTRLGGALPTSIANMSTELISLNLIGNHFFGSIPQDIGNLIGLQRLQLGKNMLTGPLPTSLGKLLRLGLLSLYSNRMSGEIPSFIGNLTQLEILYLSNNSFEGIVPPSLGKCSHMLDLRIGYNKLNGTIPKEIMQIPTLVNLSMEGNSLSGSLPNDIGSLQNLVKLSLENNKFSGHLPQTLGNCLAMEQLFLQGNSFDGAIPNIRGLMGVRRVDLSNNDLSGSIPEYFANFSKLEYLNLSINNFTGKVPSKGNFQNSTIVFVFGNKNLCGGIKDLKLKPCLAQEPPVETKHS
How to cite: AT3G47580 L8_pECIA14 was a gift from Youssef Belkhadir (Addgene plasmid # 114925 ; http://n2t.net/addgene:114925 ; RRID:Addgene_114925)
