[The description below was written by a language model from this plasmid's Addgene catalogue record and pLannotate feature annotations shown in this document.]
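Description:
AT3G47580 L8_pECIA14 is an insect-cell expression plasmid built on the pECIA14 backbone and designed for secreted protein production in Drosophila cell culture. It is propagated in E. coli as a high-copy plasmid through a ColE1/pUC-type origin and selected with ampicillin via the β-lactamase gene. Small remnants of lac, rop, bom and lacZα sequences in the feature table are leftovers of the cloning-vector lineage and have no evident role in the design.

Expression is driven by the Drosophila metallothionein promoter, which is induced by adding copper sulfate. Transcripts are terminated by an SV40 polyadenylation signal. The insert, introduced by ligation-independent cloning, is the extracellular domain of the Arabidopsis thaliana leucine-rich repeat receptor kinase encoded by AT3G47580. The automated annotation labels part of this region as a fragment of EFR, which most likely reflects sequence similarity between related LRR ectodomains rather than the actual identity of the insert. Downstream and in frame are the rat COMP coiled-coil helix, human placental alkaline phosphatase, a FLAG epitope and, according to the depositor, a hexahistidine tag that the feature table does not separately annotate.

These parts define the "prey" format of an extracellular interaction assay. The COMP helix pentamerises the secreted ectodomain, increasing avidity so that weak, transient receptor–receptor contacts can be detected. Alkaline phosphatase provides an enzymatic readout of binding, and the FLAG and His tags allow detection or purification. The record states that the plasmid should be used with the matching bait vector in pECIA2. It belongs to a collection used to map interactions among the extracellular domains of Arabidopsis LRR receptor kinases.
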