Features (pLannotate 1.2.2; 18 found; start..end, strand, type, name):
     23..449     +  promoter       MT promoter: Drosophila metallothionein promoter
    473..1639    +  CDS            EFR (fragment): EFR_ARATH - Experimental evidence at protein level: Swiss-Prot protein existence level 1. Constitutes the pattern-recognition receptor (PPR) that determines the specific perception of elongation factor Tu (EF-Tu), a potent elicitor of the defense response to pathogen-associated molecular patterns (PAMPs); phosphorylates BIK1 upon elicitation to regulate immune responses such as defense hormone expression (e.g. jasmonic acid (JA) and salicylic acid (SA)) (PubMed:29649442). Reduces transformation by Rhizobium radiobacter probably by inducing plant defense during the interaction. Binding to the e
   2408..2587    +  CDS            Comp (fragment): COMP_RAT - Experimental evidence at protein level: Swiss-Prot protein existence level 1. May play a role in the structural integrity of cartilage via its interaction with other extracellular matrix proteins such as the collagens and fibronectin. Can mediate the interaction of chondrocytes with the cartilage extracellular matrix through interaction with cell surface integrin receptors. Could play a role in the pathogenesis of osteoarthritis. Potent suppressor of apoptosis in both primary chondrocytes and transformed cells. Suppresses apoptosis by blocking the activation of caspase-3 and by indu
   2575..4027    +  CDS            SEAP (fragment): secreted alkaline phosphatase from human placenta The natural enzyme has a C-terminal transmembrane sequence that is replaced by a GPI anchor.
   4064..4093    +  CDS            2xFLAG (fragment): two tandem FLAG® epitope tags
   4199..4333    -  polyA_signal   SV40 poly(A) signal: SV40 polyadenylation signal
   4356..4440    -  CDS            large T antigen (fragment): large T antigen from SV40 (simian virus 40)
   4440..4464    +  misc_feature   MCS (fragment): pUC18/19 multiple cloning site
   4501..4517    -  protein_bind   lac operator: The lac repressor binds to the lac operator to inhibit transcription in E. coli. This inhibition can be relieved by adding lactose or isopropyl-β-D-thiogalactopyranoside (IPTG). lac repressor encoded by lacI
   4525..4555    -  promoter       lac promoter: promoter for the E. coli lac operon
   4570..4591    -  protein_bind   CAP binding site: CAP binding activates transcription in the presence of cAMP. E. coli catabolite activator protein
   4604..4696    -  CDS            lacI (fragment): lac repressor; lacI; The lac repressor binds to the lac operator to inhibit transcription in E. coli. This inhibition can be relieved by adding lactose or isopropyl-β-D-thiogalactopyranoside (IPTG).
   4879..5467    -  rep_origin     ori: high-copy-number ColE1/pMB1/pBR322/pUC origin of replication
   5638..6498    -  CDS            AmpR: β-lactamase; bla; confers resistance to ampicillin, carbenicillin, and related antibiotics
   6499..6603    -  promoter       AmpR promoter: bla
   6698..6733    +  CDS            rop (fragment): Rop protein, which maintains plasmids at low copy number; rop
   6835..6934    +  misc_feature   bom (fragment): basis of mobility region from pBR322
   6940..21      -  CDS            lacZα (fragment) (across the origin): LacZα fragment of β-galactosidase; lacZ fragment
>Addgene plasmid #114925 | AT3G47580 L8_pECIA14 | addgene full sequence | sequence record 288224 | Addgene NGS Result
GTAAAACGACGGCCAGTGAATTAATTCGTTGCAGGACAGGATGTGGTGCCCGATGTGACTAGCTCTTTGC
TGCAGGCCGTCCTATCCTCTGGTTCCGATAAGAGACCCAGAACTCCGGCCCCCCACCGCCCACCGCCACC
CCCATACATATGTGGTACGCAAGTAAGAGTGCCTGCGCATGCCCCATGTGCCCCACCAAGAGCTTTGCAT
CCCATACAAGTCCCCAAAGTGGAGAACCGAACCAATTCTTCGCGGGCAGAACAAAAGCTTCTGCACACGT
CTCCACTCGAATTTGGAGCCGGCCGGCGTGTGCAAAAGAGGTGAATCGAACGAAAGACCCGTGTGTAAAG
CCGCGTTTCCAAAATGTATAAAACCGAGAGCATCTGGCCAATGTGCATCAGTTGTGGTCAGCAGCAAAAT
CAAGTGAATCATCTCAGTGCAACTAAAGGGGGGATCCGATCTCAATATGAAGTTATGCATATTACTGGCC
GTTGTGGCCTTTGTTGGCCTCTCGCTCGGGACCGATGAAACTGATAGGCAAGCATTGTTGGAGTTCAAGT
CTCAAGTTTCTGAAGGCAAAAGAGATGTCTTATCCTCATGGAATAACTCATTCCCTCTATGCAACTGGAA
GTGGGTTACATGTGGTCGTAAACACAAGAGAGTTACTCATTTGAACCTCGGGGGATTACAGTTGGGCGGG
ATAGTATCACCATCTATCGGTAATGTATCGTTTCTCATATCACTTGATCTGTCTGATAACGCTTTTGGGG
GTATCATCCCTCGAGAGGTGGGAAACTTGTTTAGACTTGAACACTTGTATATGGCCTTCAATTCTCTAGA
GGGAGGGATTCCAGCCACTCTATCTAACTGCTCTAGATTGTTGAACCTTGATTTATATTCAAATCCTCTT
AGACAAGGTGTTCCTTCTGAACTAGGGTCATTGACGAAACTCGTTATTTTAGATCTTGGTCGAAACAACC
TGAAAGGCAAGCTCCCTAGATCTCTAGGAAACTTGACCTCTTTAAAATCGCTTGGCTTCACAGATAACAA
TATAGAAGGAGAAGTTCCAGATGAATTAGCTAGACTGAGTCAAATGGTGGGTCTTGGGTTATCAATGAAC
AAATTCTTTGGCGTTTTTCCTCCCGCCATCTACAATTTGTCCGCACTTGAGGACTTATTCCTCTTTGGTA
GTGGCTTCTCGGGTAGCCTAAAGCCTGATTTTGGTAATCTGCTACCAAACATTCGTGAGTTAAATCTGGG
AGAAAATGATCTAGTGGGAGCCATTCCAACAACACTTTCCAATATTTCAACTCTACAAAAGTTTGGAATC
AACAAAAACATGATGACAGGAGGTATATATCCGAACTTTGGAAAAGTACCGAGTTTGCAATACCTAGATC
TTAGTGAGAATCCTCTAGGAAGTTACACTTTTGGAGATCTTGAATTTATTGATTCTTTGACTAATTGCAC
CCATTTGCAACTCTTAAGTGTTGGTTACACTAGGCTTGGGGGTGCCTTGCCTACATCCATTGCCAATATG
TCCACAGAACTCATCAGTTTAAACCTTATAGGAAACCACTTTTTTGGAAGCATTCCTCAAGATATTGGGA
ATCTCATAGGCCTACAAAGACTTCAGTTGGGAAAAAATATGTTGACCGGACCACTCCCAACTTCTTTGGG
AAAGCTTCTAAGATTGGGGTTATTAAGTCTATATTCAAATAGGATGTCAGGAGAGATTCCATCTTTTATA
GGCAACCTAACTCAATTAGAAATACTATATTTGTCCAACAATAGTTTTGAGGGAATTGTTCCTCCGAGTC
TCGGGAAGTGTAGTCACATGCTTGATTTACGCATTGGGTATAACAAGTTGAATGGGACTATACCGAAGGA
AATTATGCAAATCCCAACCCTTGTTAACCTAAGCATGGAAGGTAACTCTTTGAGCGGCTCTCTACCAAAT
GATATTGGAAGTCTACAAAATCTTGTAAAACTATCACTTGAGAACAATAAGTTTTCAGGACATCTCCCAC
AAACCTTGGGAAATTGTCTCGCGATGGAACAACTTTTTCTACAAGGAAATTCTTTTGATGGAGCAATTCC
AAATATAAGAGGGTTGATGGGTGTAAGAAGAGTTGATTTGTCAAACAATGATCTATCGGGAAGTATACCT
GAATATTTTGCAAACTTCTCCAAGTTGGAATATCTCAATCTATCTATTAACAATTTTACGGGAAAGGTGC
CTTCCAAAGGAAATTTTCAGAACTCTACAATAGTTTTTGTATTTGGAAACAAAAACCTATGTGGAGGCAT
CAAGGATCTGAAACTAAAGCCATGCCTCGCCCAAGAACCACCAGTGGAGACAAAGCATTCCCTGGAGGTG
CTGTTCCAGGGACCAAGCGGCAATCCCGGCGGCGATCTGGCCCCCCAGATGCTGCGCGAGCTGCAGGAGA
CCAATGCCGCCCTGCAGGACGTGCGCGAGCTGCTGCGCCACCGCGTGAAGGAGATCACCTTCCTGAAGAA
CACCGTGATGGAGTGCGACGCCTGCGGCATGCAGCCCTCTAGAGGCTCCGGCTCCATCATCCCAGTTGAG
GAGGAGAACCCGGACTTCTGGAACCGCGAGGCAGCCGAGGCCCTGGGTGCCGCCAAGAAGCTGCAGCCTG
CACAGACAGCCGCCAAGAACCTCATCATCTTCCTGGGCGATGGGATGGGGGTGTCTACGGTGACAGCTGC
CAGGATCCTAAAAGGGCAGAAGAAGGACAAACTGGGGCCTGAGATACCCCTGGCCATGGACCGCTTCCCA
TATGTGGCTCTGTCCAAGACATACAATGTAGACAAACATGTGCCAGACAGTGGAGCCACAGCCACGGCCT
ACCTGTGCGGGGTCAAGGGCAACTTCCAGACCATTGGCTTGAGTGCAGCCGCCCGCTTTAACCAGTGCAA
CACGACACGCGGCAACGAGGTCATCTCCGTGATGAATCGGGCCAAGAAAGCAGGGAAGTCAGTGGGAGTG
GTAACCACCACACGAGTGCAGCACGCCTCGCCAGCCGGCACCTACGCCCACACGGTGAACCGCAACTGGT
ACTCGGACGCCGACGTGCCTGCCTCGGCCCGCCAGGAGGGGTGCCAGGACATCGCTACGCAGCTCATCTC
CAACATGGACATTGACGTGATCCTAGGTGGAGGCCGAAAGTACATGTTTCGCATGGGAACCCCAGACCCT
GAGTACCCAGATGACTACAGCCAAGGTGGGACCAGGCTGGACGGGAAGAATCTGGTGCAGGAATGGCTGG
CGAAGCGCCAGGGTGCCCGGTATGTGTGGAACCGCACTGAGCTCATGCAGGCTTCCCTGGACCCGTCTGT
GACCCATCTCATGGGTCTCTTTGAGCCTGGAGACATGAAATACGAGATCCACCGAGACTCCACACTGGAC
CCCTCCCTGATGGAGATGACAGAGGCTGCCCTGCGCCTGCTGAGCAGGAACCCCCGCGGCTTCTTCCTCT
TCGTGGAGGGTGGTCGCATCGACCATGGTCATCATGAAAGCAGGGCTTACCGGGCACTGACTGAGACGAT
CATGTTCGACGACGCCATTGAGAGGGCGGGCCAGCTCACCAGCGAGGAGGACACGCTGAGCCTCGTCACT
GCCGACCACTCCCACGTCTTCTCCTTCGGAGGCTACCCCCTGCGAGGGAGCTCCATCTTCGGGCTGGCCC
CTGGCAAGGCCCGGGACAGGAAGGCCTACACGGTCCTCCTATACGGAAACGGTCCAGGCTATGTGCTCAA
GGACGGCGCCCGGCCGGATGTTACCGAGAGCGAGAGCGGGAGCCCCGAGTATCGGCAGCAGTCAGCAGTG
CCCCTGGACGAAGAGACCCACGCAGGCGAGGACGTGGCGGTGTTCGCGCGCGGCCCGCAGGCGCACCTGG
TTCACGGCGTGCAGGAGCAGACCTTCATAGCGCACGTCATGGCCTTCGCCGCCTGCCTGGAGCCCTACAC
CGCCTGCGACCTGGCGCCCCCCGCCGGCACCACCGACGCCGCGCACCCGGGTTCTAGAGGAAGCACCTCC
GGCGATAACGATTACAAGGATGATGATGATAAGGCCAGCGGCACCGGTCATCATCACCATCACCATTGAG
TTTAAACCCGCTGATCAGCCTCGACTGTGCCTTCTAAGGCCTGAGCTCGCTGATCAGCCTCGATCGAGGA
TCCAGACATGATAAGATACATTGATGAGTTTGGACAAACCACAACTAGAATGCAGTGAAAAAAATGCTTT
ATTTGTGAAATTTGTGATGCTATTGCTTTATTTGTAACCATTATAAGCTGCAATAAACAAGTTAACAACA
ACAATTGCATTCATTTTATGTTTCAGGTTCAGGGGGAGGTGTGGGAGGTTTTTTAAAGCAAGTAAAACCT
CTACAAATGTGGTATGGCTGATTATGATCAGTCGACCTGCAGGCATGCAAGCTTGGCGTAATCATGGTCA
TAGCTGTTTCCTGTGTGAAATTGTTATCCGCTCACAATTCCACACAACATACGAGCCGGAAGCATAAAGT
GTAAAGCCTGGGGTGCCTAATGAGTGAGCTAACTCACATTAATTGCGTTGCGCTCACTGCCCGCTTTCCA
GTCGGGAAACCTGTCGTGCCAGCTGCATTAATGAATCGGCCAACGCGCGGGGAGAGGCGGTTTGCGTATT
GGGCGCTCTTCCGCTTCCTCGCTCACTGACTCGCTGCGCTCGGTCGTTCGGCTGCGGCGAGCGGTATCAG
CTCACTCAAAGGCGGTAATACGGTTATCCACAGAATCAGGGGATAACGCAGGAAAGAACATGTGAGCAAA
AGGCCAGCAAAAGGCCAGGAACCGTAAAAAGGCCGCGTTGCTGGCGTTTTTCCATAGGCTCCGCCCCCCT
GACGAGCATCACAAAAATCGACGCTCAAGTCAGAGGTGGCGAAACCCGACAGGACTATAAAGATACCAGG
CGTTTCCCCCTGGAAGCTCCCTCGTGCGCTCTCCTGTTCCGACCCTGCCGCTTACCGGATACCTGTCCGC
CTTTCTCCCTTCGGGAAGCGTGGCGCTTTCTCATAGCTCACGCTGTAGGTATCTCAGTTCGGTGTAGGTC
GTTCGCTCCAAGCTGGGCTGTGTGCACGAACCCCCCGTTCAGCCCGACCGCTGCGCCTTATCCGGTAACT
ATCGTCTTGAGTCCAACCCGGTAAGACACGACTTATCGCCACTGGCAGCAGCCACTGGTAACAGGATTAG
CAGAGCGAGGTATGTAGGCGGTGCTACAGAGTTCTTGAAGTGGTGGCCTAACTACGGCTACACTAGAAGA
ACAGTATTTGGTATCTGCGCTCTGCTGAAGCCAGTTACCTTCGGAAAAAGAGTTGGTAGCTCTTGATCCG
GCAAACAAACCACCGCTGGTAGCGGTGGTTTTTTTGTTTGCAAGCAGCAGATTACGCGCAGAAAAAAAGG
ATCTCAAGAAGATCCTTTGATCTTTTCTACGGGGTCTGACGCTCAGTGGAACGAAAACTCACGTTAAGGG
ATTTTGGTCATGAGATTATCAAAAAGGATCTTCACCTAGATCCTTTTAAATTAAAAATGAAGTTTTAAAT
CAATCTAAAGTATATATGAGTAAACTTGGTCTGACAGTTACCAATGCTTAATCAGTGAGGCACCTATCTC
AGCGATCTGTCTATTTCGTTCATCCATAGTTGCCTGACTCCCCGTCGTGTAGATAACTACGATACGGGAG
GGCTTACCATCTGGCCCCAGTGCTGCAATGATACCGCGAGACCCACGCTCACCGGCTCCAGATTTATCAG
CAATAAACCAGCCAGCCGGAAGGGCCGAGCGCAGAAGTGGTCCTGCAACTTTATCCGCCTCCATCCAGTC
TATTAATTGTTGCCGGGAAGCTAGAGTAAGTAGTTCGCCAGTTAATAGTTTGCGCAACGTTGTTGCCATT
GCTACAGGCATCGTGGTGTCACGCTCGTCGTTTGGTATGGCTTCATTCAGCTCCGGTTCCCAACGATCAA
GGCGAGTTACATGATCCCCCATGTTGTGCAAAAAAGCGGTTAGCTCCTTCGGTCCTCCGATCGTTGTCAG
AAGTAAGTTGGCCGCAGTGTTATCACTCATGGTTATGGCAGCACTGCATAATTCTCTTACTGTCATGCCA
TCCGTAAGATGCTTTTCTGTGACTGGTGAGTACTCAACCAAGTCATTCTGAGAATAGTGTATGCGGCGAC
CGAGTTGCTCTTGCCCGGCGTCAATACGGGATAATACCGCGCCACATAGCAGAACTTTAAAAGTGCTCAT
CATTGGAAAACGTTCTTCGGGGCGAAAACTCTCAAGGATCTTACCGCTGTTGAGATCCAGTTCGATGTAA
CCCACTCGTGCACCCAACTGATCTTCAGCATCTTTTACTTTCACCAGCGTTTCTGGGTGAGCAAAAACAG
GAAGGCAAAATGCCGCAAAAAAGGGAATAAGGGCGACACGGAAATGTTGAATACTCATACTCTTCCTTTT
TCAATATTATTGAAGCATTTATCAGGGTTATTGTCTCATGAGCGGATACATATTTGAATGTATTTAGAAA
AATAAACAAATAGGGGTTCCGCGCACATTTCCCCGAAAAGTGCCACCTGACGTCTAAGAAACCATTATTA
TCATGACATTAACCTATAAAAATAGGCGTATCACGAGGCCCTTTCGTCTCGCGCGTTTCGGTGATGACGG
TGAAAACCTCTGACACATGCAGCTCCCGGAGACGGTCACAGCTTGTCTGTAAGCGGATGCCGGGAGCAGA
CAAGCCCGTCAGGGCGCGTCAGCGGGTGTTGGCGGGTGTCGGGGCTGGCTTAACTATGCGGCATCAGAGC
AGATTGTACTGAGAGTGCACCATATGCGGTGTGAAATACCGCACAGATGCGTAAGGAGAAAATACCGCAT
CAGGCGCCATTCGCCATTCAGGCTGCGCAACTGTTGGGAAGGGCGATCGGTGCGGGCCTCTTCGCTATTA
CGCCAGCTGGCGAAAGGGGGATGTGCTGCAAGGCGATTAAGTTGGGTAACGCCAGGGTTTTCCCAGTCAC
GACGTT
